>Addgene plasmid #171128 | pCMV-T7-null (BPK1077) | addgene full sequence | sequence record 336794 | Addgene NGS Result
ACTAGTTATTAATAGTAATCAATTACGGGGTCATTAGTTCATAGCCCATATATGGAGTTCCGCGTTACAT
AACTTACGGTAAATGGCCCGCCTGGCTGACCGCCCAACGACCCCCGCCCATTGACGTCAATAATGACGTA
TGTTCCCATAGTAACGCCAATAGGGACTTTCCATTGACGTCAATGGGTGGAGTATTTACGGTAAACTGCC
CACTTGGCAGTACATCAAGTGTATCATATGCCAAGTACGCCCCCTATTGACGTCAATGACGGTAAATGGC
CCGCCTGGCATTATGCCCAGTACATGACCTTATGGGACTTTCCTACTTGGCAGTACATCTACGTATTAGT
CATCGCTATTACCATGGTGATGCGGTTTTGGCAGTACATCAATGGGCGTGGATAGCGGTTTGACTCACGG
GGATTTCCAAGTCTCCACCCCATTGACGTCAATGGGAGTTTGTTTTGGCACCAAAATCAACGGGACTTTC
CAAAATGTCGTAACAACTCCGCCCCATTGACGCAAATGGGCGGTAGGCGTGTACGGTGGGAGGTCTATAT
AAGCAGAGCTGGTTTAGTGAACCGTCAGATCCGCTAGAGATCCGCGGCCGCTAATACGACTCACTATAGG
GAGCCGCCACCATGGATTGACCGGTCATCATCACCATCACCATTGAGTTTAAACCCGCTGATCAGCCTCG
ACTGTGCCTTCTAGTTGCCAGCCATCTGTTGTTTGCCCCTCCCCCGTGCCTTCCTTGACCCTGGAAGGTG
CCACTCCCACTGTCCTTTCCTAATAAAATGAGGAAATTGCATCGCATTGTCTGAGTAGGTGTCATTCTAT
TCTGGGGGGTGGGGTGGGGCAGGACAGCAAGGGGGAGGATTGGGAAGACAATAGCAGGCATGCTGGGGAT
GCGGTGGGCTCTATGGCTTCTGAGGCGGAAAGAACCAGCTGGGGCTCGATACCGTCGACCTCTAGCTAGA
GCTTGGCGTAATCATGGTCATAGCTGTTTCCTGTGTGAAATTGTTATCCGCTCACAATTCCACACAACAT
ACGAGCCGGAAGCATAAAGTGTAAAGCCTAGGGTGCCTAATGAGTGAGCTAACTCACATTAATTGCGTTG
CGCTCACTGCCCGCTTTCCAGTCGGGAAACCTGTCGTGCCAGCTGCATTAATGAATCGGCCAACGCGCGG
GGAGAGGCGGTTTGCGTATTGGGCGCTCTTCCGCTTCCTCGCTCACTGACTCGCTGCGCTCGGTCGTTCG
GCTGCGGCGAGCGGTATCAGCTCACTCAAAGGCGGTAATACGGTTATCCACAGAATCAGGGGATAACGCA
GGAAAGAACATGTGAGCAAAAGGCCAGCAAAAGGCCAGGAACCGTAAAAAGGCCGCGTTGCTGGCGTTTT
TCCATAGGCTCCGCCCCCCTGACGAGCATCACAAAAATCGACGCTCAAGTCAGAGGTGGCGAAACCCGAC
AGGACTATAAAGATACCAGGCGTTTCCCCCTGGAAGCTCCCTCGTGCGCTCTCCTGTTCCGACCCTGCCG
CTTACCGGATACCTGTCCGCCTTTCTCCCTTCGGGAAGCGTGGCGCTTTCTCATAGCTCACGCTGTAGGT
ATCTCAGTTCGGTGTAGGTCGTTCGCTCCAAGCTGGGCTGTGTGCACGAACCCCCCGTTCAGCCCGACCG
CTGCGCCTTATCCGGTAACTATCGTCTTGAGTCCAACCCGGTAAGACACGACTTATCGCCACTGGCAGCA
GCCACTGGTAACAGGATTAGCAGAGCGAGGTATGTAGGCGGTGCTACAGAGTTCTTGAAGTGGTGGCCTA
ACTACGGCTACACTAGAAGAACAGTATTTGGTATCTGCGCTCTGCTGAAGCCAGTTACCTTCGGAAAAAG
AGTTGGTAGCTCTTGATCCGGCAAACAAACCACCGCTGGTAGCGGTGGTTTTTTTGTTTGCAAGCAGCAG
ATTACGCGCAGAAAAAAAGGATCTCAAGAAGATCCTTTGATCTTTTCTACGGGGTCTGACGCTCAGTGGA
ACGAAAACTCACGTTAAGGGATTTTGGTCATGAGATTATCAAAAAGGATCTTCACCTAGATCCTTTTAAA
TTAAAAATGAAGTTTTAAATCAATCTAAAGTATATATGAGTAAACTTGGTCTGACAGTTACCAATGCTTA
ATCAGTGAGGCACCTATCTCAGCGATCTGTCTATTTCGTTCATCCATAGTTGCCTGACTCCCCGTCGTGT
AGATAACTACGATACGGGAGGGCTTACCATCTGGCCCCAGTGCTGCAATGATACCGCGAGACCCACGCTC
ACCGGCTCCAGATTTATCAGCAATAAACCAGCCAGCCGGAAGGGCCGAGCGCAGAAGTGGTCCTGCAACT
TTATCCGCCTCCATCCAGTCTATTAATTGTTGCCGGGAAGCTAGAGTAAGTAGTTCGCCAGTTAATAGTT
TGCGCAACGTTGTTGCCATTGCTACAGGCATCGTGGTGTCACGCTCGTCGTTTGGTATGGCTTCATTCAG
CTCCGGTTCCCAACGATCAAGGCGAGTTACATGATCCCCCATGTTGTGCAAAAAAGCGGTTAGCTCCTTC
GGTCCTCCGATCGTTGTCAGAAGTAAGTTGGCCGCAGTGTTATCACTCATGGTTATGGCAGCACTGCATA
ATTCTCTTACTGTCATGCCATCCGTAAGATGCTTTTCTGTGACTGGTGAGTACTCAACCAAGTCATTCTG
AGAATAGTGTATGCGGCGACCGAGTTGCTCTTGCCCGGCGTCAATACGGGATAATACCGCGCCACATAGC
AGAACTTTAAAAGTGCTCATCATTGGAAAACGTTCTTCGGGGCGAAAACTCTCAAGGATCTTACCGCTGT
TGAGATCCAGTTCGATGTAACCCACTCGTGCACCCAACTGATCTTCAGCATCTTTTACTTTCACCAGCGT
TTCTGGGTGAGCAAAAACAGGAAGGCAAAATGCCGCAAAAAAGGGAATAAGGGCGACACGGAAATGTTGA
ATACTCATACTCTTCCTTTTTCAATATTATTGAAGCATTTATCAGGGTTATTGTCTCATGAGCGGATACA
TATTTGAATGTATTTAGAAAAATAAACAAATAGGGGTTCCGCGCACATTTCCCCGAAAAGTGCCACCTGA
CGTCGACGGATCGGGAGATCGATCTCCCGATCCCCTAGGGTCGACTCTCAGTACAATCTGCTCTGATGCC
GCATAGTTAAGCCAGTATCTGCTCCCTGCTTGTGTGTTGGAGGTCGCTGAGTAGTGCGCGAGCAAAATTT
AAGCTACAACAAGGCAAGGCTTGACCGACAATTGCATGAAGAATCTGCTTAGGGTTAGGCGTTTTGCGCT
GCTTCGCGATGTACGGGCCAGATATACGCGTTGACATTGATTATTG
Features (pLannotate 1.2.2; 14 found; start..end, strand, type, name):
    367..570     +  promoter       CMV promoter: human cytomegalovirus (CMV) immediate early promoter
    612..630     +  promoter       T7 promoter: promoter for bacteriophage T7 RNA polymerase
    702..926     +  polyA_signal   bGH poly(A) signal: bovine growth hormone polyadenylation signal
    930..951     +  promoter       SV40 promoter (fragment): SV40 enhancer and early promoter
    956..972     +  misc_feature   MCS (fragment): pBluescript multiple cloning site
   1021..1037    -  protein_bind   lac operator: The lac repressor binds to the lac operator to inhibit transcription in E. coli. This inhibition can be relieved by adding lactose or isopropyl-β-D-thiogalactopyranoside (IPTG). lac repressor encoded by lacI
   1045..1075    -  promoter       lac promoter: promoter for the E. coli lac operon
   1090..1111    -  protein_bind   CAP binding site: CAP binding activates transcription in the presence of cAMP. E. coli catabolite activator protein
   1124..1216    -  CDS            lacI (fragment): lac repressor; lacI; The lac repressor binds to the lac operator to inhibit transcription in E. coli. This inhibition can be relieved by adding lactose or isopropyl-β-D-thiogalactopyranoside (IPTG).
   1399..1987    -  rep_origin     ori: high-copy-number ColE1/pMB1/pBR322/pUC origin of replication
   2158..3018    -  CDS            AmpR: β-lactamase; bla; confers resistance to ampicillin, carbenicillin, and related antibiotics
   3019..3123    -  promoter       AmpR promoter: bla
   3194..3238    -  misc_feature   bom (fragment): basis of mobility region from pBR322
   3393..366     +  enhancer       CMV enhancer (across the origin): human cytomegalovirus immediate early enhancer
