[The description below was written by a language model from this plasmid's Addgene catalogue record and pLannotate feature annotations shown in this document.]
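Description:
pCMV-T7-null (BPK1077) is a small (about 3.4 kb) empty-cassette control plasmid derived from the JDS246 backbone, a vector listed for mammalian and bacterial expression in CRISPR work. It is maintained in E. coli through a high-copy ColE1/pUC-type origin of replication and selected with ampicillin via the β-lactamase (AmpR) gene and its native promoter. The annotation also picks up short remnants of earlier cloning vectors, including a lac promoter/operator with CAP binding site, fragments of lacI, a pBluescript multiple cloning site, an SV40 promoter and a pBR322 bom region. These appear to be backbone leftovers rather than functional parts of the design.

The expression cassette consists of the human cytomegalovirus immediate early enhancer and promoter, followed by a bacteriophage T7 promoter and a bovine growth hormone polyadenylation signal. The CMV elements drive transcription in mammalian cells, while the T7 promoter allows transcription by T7 RNA polymerase, for example in vitro. In place of a nuclease or other effector gene, the region between the retained NotI and AgeI cloning sites encodes only a two-residue peptide (Met-Asp) followed by a stop codon, so no meaningful protein product is made. This open reading frame is too short to appear in the feature table.

The construct therefore serves as a "null" counterpart to pCMV-T7 expression plasmids from the same series. It is suited to use as a negative control or as filler DNA that matches promoter content and plasmid mass in transfections. It was deposited in connection with a study testing anti-CRISPR proteins against Cas13a, though the record does not specify its exact role in those experiments. The intact NotI and AgeI sites would also allow a coding sequence to be inserted into the cassette.
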