Addgene plasmid #171128: pCMV-T7-null (BPK1077)
Purpose: Plasmid encoding a pCMV-T7 with a 2 amino acid peptide prior to a stop codon.
Depositing lab: Benjamin Kleinstiver. Depositing organization: Massachusetts General Hospital. Publication: Lack of Cas13a inhibition by anti-CRISPR proteins from Leptotrichia prophages. Johnson MC, Hille LT, Kleinstiver BP, Meeske AJ, Bondy-Denomy J. Mol Cell. 2022 Jun 2;82(11):2161-2166.e3. doi: 10.1016/j.molcel.2022.05.002. Epub 2022 May 26. PubMed 35623354.
Backbone
  Vector backbone: JDS246 (Addgene ID 43861)
  Vector type: Mammalian Expression, Bacterial Expression, CRISPR
Growth in bacteria
  Bacterial resistance: Ampicillin, 100 μg/mL
  Growth temperature: 37°C
  Growth strain: DH5alpha
  Copy number: Unknown
Gene/Insert
  Gene/Insert name: pCMV-T7 null expression plasmid that encodes a two amino acid peptide (Met-Asp)
  Promoter: pCMV and T7
  Cloning method: Restriction Enzyme; 5′ cloning site NotI (not destroyed); 3′ cloning site AgeI (not destroyed)
  Sequencing primers: 5′ oBK6928 (5'-CCAAGTCTCCACCCCATTGACG-3')
Terms and licenses: Academic/Nonprofit Terms; Industry Terms: Not Available to Industry
Depositor comments: Please visit https://www.biorxiv.org/content/10.1101/2021.05.27.445852v1 for bioRxiv preprint.
How to cite: pCMV-T7-null (BPK1077) was a gift from Benjamin Kleinstiver (Addgene plasmid # 171128 ; http://n2t.net/addgene:171128 ; RRID:Addgene_171128)
